>Addgene plasmid #87610 | pcDNA3-LifeAct-FRB-DMVF-181-N | addgene full sequence | sequence record 176112 | Addgene NGS Result
ATGGGCGTGGCCGACCTGATCAAGAAGTTCGAGAGCATCAGCAAGGAGGAGGGGGATCCCATCCTCTGGC
ATGAGATGTGGCATGAAGGCCTGGAAGAGGCATCTCGTTTGTACTTTGGGGAAAGGAACGTGAAAGGCAT
GTTTGAGGTGCTGGAGCCCTTGCATGCTATGATGGAACGGGGCCCCCAGACTCTGAAGGAAACATCCTTT
AATCAGGCCTATGGTCGAGATTTAATGGAGGCCCAAGAGTGGTGCAGGAAGTACATGAAATCAGGGAATG
TCAAGGACCTCCTCCAAGCCTGGGACCTCTATTATCATGTGTTCCGACGAATCTCAAAGACTAGTGGTAC
CGGTGGAGGTGGATCTGGAGGAATGAGTGTGATTAAACCAGACATGAAGATCAAGCTGCGTATGGAAGGC
GCTGTAAATGGACACCCGTTCGCGATTGAAGGAGTTGGCCTTGGGAAGCCTTTCGAGGGAAAACAGAGTA
TAGACCTTAAAGTCAAAGAAGGCGGACCTCTGCCTTTCGCCTATGACATCTTGACAACTGCGTTCTGTTA
CGGCAACAGGGTATTCGCCAAATACCCAGAAAATATAGTAGACTATTTCAAGCAGTCGTTTCCTGAGGGC
TACTCTTGGGAACGAAGCATGAATTACGAAGACGGGGGCATTTGTAACGCGACAAACGACATAACCCTGG
ATGGTGACTGTTATATCTATGAAATTCGATTTGATGGTGTGAACTTTCCTGCCAATGGTCCAGTTATGCA
GAAGAGGACTGTGAAATGGGAGCCATCCACTGAGAAATTGTATGTGCGTGATGGAGTGCTGAAGGGTGAT
GTTAACATGGCTCTGTCGCTTGAAGGAGGTGGCCATTACCGATGTGACGTTAAAACTACTTATAAAGCTA
AGAAGTAAGAATTCTGCAGATATCCATCACACTGGCGGCCGCTCGAGCATGCATCTAGAGGGCCCTATTC
TATAGTGTCACCTAAATGCTAGAGCTCGCTGATCAGCCTCGACTGTGCCTTCTAGTTGCCAGCCATCTGT
TGTTTGCCCCTCCCCCGTGCCTTCCTTGACCCTGGAAGGTGCCACTCCCACTGTCCTTTCCTAATAAAAT
GAGGAAATTGCATCGCATTGTCTGAGTAGGTGTCATTCTATTCTGGGGGGTGGGGTGGGGCAGGACAGCA
AGGGGGAGGATTGGGAAGACAATAGCAGGCATGCTGGGGATGCGGTGGGCTCTATGGCTTCTGAGGCGGA
AAGAACCAGCTGGGGCTCTAGGGGGTATCCCC
[124 nt withheld, positions 1293-1416]
C
[91 nt withheld, positions 1418-1508]
A
[49 nt withheld, positions 1510-1558]
CCTTTGACGTTGGAGTCCACGTTCTTT
[37 nt withheld, positions 1586-1622]
ACCCTATCTCGGTCTATTCTTTTGATTTATAAGGGATTTTGCCGATTTCGGCCTATTGGTTAAAAAATGA
GCTGATTTAACAAAAATTTAACGCGAATTAATTCTGTGGAATGTGTGTCAGTTAGGGTGTGGAAAGTCCC
CAGGCTCCCCAGCAGGCAGAAGTATGCAAAGCATGCATCTCAATTAGTCAGCAACCAGGTGTGGAAAGTC
CCCAGGCTCCCCAGCAGGCAGAAGTATGCAAAGCATGCATCTCAATTAGTCAGCAACCATAGTCCCGCCC
CTAACTCCGCCCATCCCGCCCCTAACTCCGCCCAGTTCCGCCCATTCTCCGCCCCATGGCTGACTAATTT
TTTTTATTTATGCAGAGGCCGAGGCCGCCTCTGCCTCTGAGCTATTCCAGAAGTAGTGAGGAGGCTTTTT
TGGAGGCCTAGGCTTTTGCAAAAAGCTCCCGGGAGCTTGTATATCCATTTTCGGATCTGATCAAGAGACA
GGATGAGGATCGTTTCGCATGATTGAACAAGATGGATTGCACGCAGGTTCTCCGGCCGCTTGGGTGGAGA
GGCTATTCGGCTATGACTGGGCACAACAGACAATCGGCTGCTCTGATGCCGCCGTGTTCCGGCTGTCAGC
GCAGGGGCGCCCGGTTCTTTTTGTCAAGACCGACCTGTCCGGTGCCCTGAATGAACTGCAGGACGAGGCA
GCGCGGCTATCGTGGCTGGCCACGACGGGCGTTCCTTGCGCAGCTGTGCTCGACGTTGTCACTGAAGCGG
GAAGGGACTGGCTGCTATTGGGCGAAGTGCCGGGGCAGGATCTCCTGTCATCTCACCTTGCTCCTGCCGA
GAAAGTATCCATCATGGCTGATGCAATGCGGCGGCTGCATACGCTTGATCCGGCTACCTGCCCATTCGAC
CACCAAGCGAAACATCGCATCGAGCGAGCACGTACTCGGATGGAAGCCGGTCTTGTCGATCAGGATGATC
TGGACGAAGAGCATCAGGGGCTCGCGCCAGCCGAACTGTTCGCCAGGCTCAAGGCGCGCATGCCCGACGG
CGAGGATCTCGTCGTGACCCATGGCGATGCCTGCTTGCCGAATATCATGGTGGAAAATGGCCGCTTTTCT
GGATTCATCGACTGTGGCCGGCTGGGTGTGGCGGACCGCTATCAGGACATAGCGTTGGCTACCCGTGATA
TTGCTGAAGAGCTTGGCGGCGAATGGGCTGACCGCTTCCTCGTGCTTTACGGTATCGCCGCTCCCGATTC
GCAGCGCATCGCCTTCTATCGCCTTCTTGACGAGTTCTTCTGAGCGGGACTCTGGGGTTCGAAATGACCG
ACCAAGCGACGCCCAACCTGCCATCACGAGATTTCGATTCCACCGCCGCCTTCTATGAAAGGTTGGGCTT
CGGAATCGTTTTCCGGGACGCCGGCTGGATGATCCTCCAGCGCGGGGATCTCATGCTGGAGTTCTTCGCC
CACCCCAACTTGTTTATTGCAGCTTATAATGGTTACAAATAAAGCAATAGCATCACAAATTTCACAAATA
AAGCATTTTTTTCACTGCATTCTAGTTGTGGTTTGTCCAAACTCATCAATGTATCTTATCATGTCTGTAT
ACCGTCGACCTCTAGCTAGAGCTTGGCGTAATCATGGTCATAGCTGTTTCCTGTGTGAAATTGTTATCCG
CTCACAATTCCACACAACATACGAGCCGGAAGCATAAAGTGTAAAGCCTGGGGTGCCTAATGAGTGAGCT
AACTCACATTAATTGCGTTGCGCTCACTGCCCGCTTTCCAGTCGGGAAACCTGTCGTGCCAGCTGCATTA
ATGAATCGGCCAACGCGCGGGGAGAGGCGGTTTGCGTATTGGGCGCTCTTCCGCTTCCTCGCTCACTGAC
TCGCTGCGCTCGGTCGTTCGGCTGCGGCGAGCGGTATCAGCTCACTCAAAGGCGGTAATACGGTTATCCA
CAGAATCAGGGGATAACGCAGGAAAGAACATGTGAGCAAAAGGCCAGCAAAAGGCCAGGAACCGTAAAAA
GGCCGCGTTGCTGGCGTTTTTCCATAGGCTCCGCCCCCCTGACGAGCATCACAAAAATCGACGCTCAAGT
CAGAGGTGGCGAAACCCGACAGGACTATAAAGATACCAGGCGTTTCCCCCTGGAAGCTCCCTCGTGCGCT
CTCCTGTTCCGACCCTGCCGCTTACCGGATACCTGTCCGCCTTTCTCCCTTCGGGAAGCGTGGCGCTTTC
TCATAGCTCACGCTGTAGGTATCTCAGTTCGGTGTAGGTCGTTCGCTCCAAGCTGGGCTGTGTGCACGAA
CCCCCCGTTCAGCCCGACCGCTGCGCCTTATCCGGTAACTATCGTCTTGAGTCCAACCCGGTAAGACACG
ACTTATCGCCACTGGCAGCAGCCACTGGTAACAGGATTAGCAGAGCGAGGTATGTAGGCGGTGCTACAGA
GTTCTTGAAGTGGTGGCCTAACTACGGCTACACTAGAAGAACAGTATTTGGTATCTGCGCTCTGCTGAAG
CCAGTTACCTTCGGAAAAAGAGTTGGTAGCTCTTGATCCGGCAAACAAACCACCGCTGGTAGCGGTGGTT
TTTTTGTTTGCAAGCAGCAGATTACGCGCAGAAAAAAAGGATCTCAAGAAGATCCTTTGATCTTTTCTAC
GGGGTCTGACGCTCAGTGGAACGAAAACTCACGTTAAGGGATTTTGGTCATGAGATTATCAAAAAGGATC
TTCACCTAGATCCTTTTAAATTAAAAATGAAGTTTTAAATCAATCTAAAGTATATATGAGTAAACTTGGT
CTGACAGTTACCAATGCTTAATCAGTGAGGCACCTATCTCAGCGATCTGTCTATTTCGTTCATCCATAGT
TGCCTGACTCCCCGTCGTGTAGATAACTACGATACGGGAGGGCTTACCATCTGGCCCCAGTGCTGCAATG
ATACCGCGAGACCCACGCTCACCGGCTCCAGATTTATCAGCAATAAACCAGCCAGCCGGAAGGGCCGAGC
GCAGAAGTGGTCCTGCAACTTTATCCGCCTCCATCCAGTCTATTAATTGTTGCCGGGAAGCTAGAGTAAG
TAGTTCGCCAGTTAATAGTTTGCGCAACGTTGTTGCCATTGCTACAGGCATCGTGGTGTCACGCTCGTCG
TTTGGTATGGCTTCATTCAGCTCCGGTTCCCAACGATCAAGGCGAGTTACATGATCCCCCATGTTGTGCA
AAAAAGCGGTTAGCTCCTTCGGTCCTCCGATCGTTGTCAGAAGTAAGTTGGCCGCAGTGTTATCACTCAT
GGTTATGGCAGCACTGCATAATTCTCTTACTGTCATGCCATCCGTAAGATGCTTTTCTGTGACTGGTGAG
TACTCAACCAAGTCATTCTGAGAATAGTGTATGCGGCGACCGAGTTGCTCTTGCCCGGCGTCAATACGGG
ATAATACCGCGCCACATAGCAGAACTTTAAAAGTGCTCATCATTGGAAAACGTTCTTCGGGGCGAAAACT
CTCAAGGATCTTACCGCTGTTGAGATCCAGTTCGATGTAACCCACTCGTGCACCCAACTGATCTTCAGCA
TCTTTTACTTTCACCAGCGTTTCTGGGTGAGCAAAAACAGGAAGGCAAAATGCCGCAAAAAAGGGAATAA
GGGCGACACGGAAATGTTGAATACTCATACTCTTCCTTTTTCAATATTATTGAAGCATTTATCAGGGTTA
TTGTCTCATGAGCGGATACATATTTGAATGTATTTAGAAAAATAAACAAATAGGGGTTCCGCGCACATTT
CCCCGAAAAGTGCCACCTGACGTCGACGGATCGGGAGATCTCCCGATCCCCTATGGTGCACTCTCAGTAC
AATCTGCTCTGATGCCGCATAGTTAAGCCAGTATCTGCTCCCTGCTTGTGTGTTGGAGGTCGCTGAGTAG
TGCGCGAGCAAAATTTAAGCTACAACAAGGCAAGGCTTGACCGACAATTGCATGAAGAATCTGCTTAGGG
TTAGGCGTTTTGCGCTGCTTCGCGATGTACGGGCCAGATATACGCGTTGACATTGATTATTGACTAGTTA
TTAATAGTAATCAATTACGGGGTCATTAGTTCATAGCCCATATATGGAGTTCCGCGTTACATAACTTACG
GTAAATGGCCCGCCTGGCTGACCGCCCAACGACCCCCGCCCATTGACGTCAATAATGACGTATGTTCCCA
TAGTAACGCCAATAGGGACTTTCCATTGACGTCAATGGGTGGAGTATTTACGGTAAACTGCCCACTTGGC
AGTACATCAAGTGTATCATATGCCAAGTACGCCCCCTATTGACGTCAATGACGGTAAATGGCCCGCCTGG
CATTATGCCCAGTACATGACCTTATGGGACTTTCCTACTTGGCAGTACATCTACGTATTAGTCATCGCTA
TTACCATGGTGATGCGGTTTTGGCAGTACATCAATGGGCGTGGATAGCGGTTTGACTCACGGGGATTTCC
AAGTCTCCACCCCATTGACGTCAATGGGAGTTTGTTTTGGCACCAAAATCAACGGGACTTTCCAAAATGT
CGTAACAACTCCGCCCCATTGACGCAAATGGGCGGTAGGCGTGTACGGTGGGAGGTCTATATAAGCAGAG
CTCTCTGGCTAACTAGAGAACCCACTGCTTACTGGCTTATCGAAATTAATACGACTCACTATAGGGAGAC
CCAAGCTTGCCGCCACC
Features (pLannotate 1.2.2; 23 found; start..end, strand, type, name):
      1..57      +  CDS            ABP140 (fragment): AB140_YEAST - Also known as TRM140. Experimental evidence at protein level: Swiss-Prot protein existence level 1. S-adenosyl-L-methionine-dependent methyltransferase that mediates N(3)-methylcytidine modification of residue 32 of the tRNA anticodon loop of tRNA(Thr) and tRNA(Ser). Binds F-actin and shows weak F-actin cross-linking activity. From Saccharomyces cerevisiae (strain ATCC 204508 / S288c) (Baker's yeast).
     61..339     +  CDS            FRB*: T2098L mutant of FKBP-rapamycin binding domain of human FRAP binds synthetic ligands such as AP21967
    373..915     +  CDS            ffDronpa (fragment): ffDronpa is a photoswitchable green fluorescent protein published in 2014, derived from Echinophyllia sp. SC22. It is reported to be a very rapidly-maturing monomer with low acid sensitivity.
    979..997     -  promoter       SP6 promoter: promoter for bacteriophage SP6 RNA polymerase
   1023..1247    +  polyA_signal   bGH poly(A) signal: bovine growth hormone polyadenylation signal
   1251..1272    +  promoter       SV40 promoter (fragment): SV40 enhancer and early promoter
   1293..1721    +  rep_origin     f1 ori (sequence partly withheld): f1 bacteriophage origin of replication; arrow indicates direction of (+) strand synthesis
   1735..2064    +  promoter       SV40 promoter: SV40 enhancer and early promoter
   2131..2922    +  CDS            neo: KKA2_KLEPN - Also known as kan, nptII. Experimental evidence at protein level: Swiss-Prot protein existence level 1. Resistance to kanamycin, neomycin, paromomycin, ribostamycin, butirosin and gentamicin B. From Klebsiella pneumoniae.
   2946..3104    +  CDS            ble (fragment): BLE_KLEPN - Experimental evidence at protein level: Swiss-Prot protein existence level 1. Binding protein with a strong affinity to the bleomycin family of antibiotics. Binds to CL990; an antimitotic-antibiotic compound. From Klebsiella pneumoniae.
   3099..3220    +  polyA_signal   SV40 poly(A) signal: SV40 polyadenylation signal
   3293..3309    -  protein_bind   lac operator: The lac repressor binds to the lac operator to inhibit transcription in E. coli. This inhibition can be relieved by adding lactose or isopropyl-β-D-thiogalactopyranoside (IPTG). lac repressor encoded by lacI
   3317..3347    -  promoter       lac promoter: promoter for the E. coli lac operon
   3362..3383    -  protein_bind   CAP binding site: CAP binding activates transcription in the presence of cAMP. E. coli catabolite activator protein
   3396..3488    -  CDS            lacI (fragment): lac repressor; lacI; The lac repressor binds to the lac operator to inhibit transcription in E. coli. This inhibition can be relieved by adding lactose or isopropyl-β-D-thiogalactopyranoside (IPTG).
   3671..4259    -  rep_origin     ori: high-copy-number ColE1/pMB1/pBR322/pUC origin of replication
   4430..5290    -  CDS            AmpR: β-lactamase; bla; confers resistance to ampicillin, carbenicillin, and related antibiotics
   5291..5395    -  promoter       AmpR promoter: bla
   5454..5506    -  misc_feature   bom (fragment): basis of mobility region from pBR322
   5661..6040    +  enhancer       CMV enhancer: human cytomegalovirus immediate early enhancer
   6041..6244    +  promoter       CMV promoter: human cytomegalovirus (CMV) immediate early promoter
   6240..6273    +  LTR            5' LTR (truncated) (fragment): truncated 5' long terminal repeat (LTR) from HIV-1
   6289..6307    +  promoter       T7 promoter: promoter for bacteriophage T7 RNA polymerase
