[The description below was written by a language model from this plasmid's Addgene catalogue record and pLannotate feature annotations shown in this document.]
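Description:
pcDNA3-LifeAct-FRB-DMVF-181-N is a mammalian expression plasmid built on the pcDNA3 backbone, about 6.3 kb in total. It is propagated in E. coli as a high-copy plasmid through its ColE1/pUC-type origin and selected with ampicillin via the β-lactamase gene. An f1 origin is also present. For selection in mammalian cells, an SV40 early promoter drives the neomycin phosphotransferase gene, which is followed by an SV40 polyadenylation signal and confers G418 resistance.

The roughly 0.9 kb insert was cloned between BamHI and EcoRI. It sits downstream of the CMV immediate-early enhancer and promoter and upstream of the bovine growth hormone polyadenylation signal, with T7 and SP6 phage promoters flanking the cloning region. It encodes a three-part fusion protein. At the N terminus is Lifeact, the 17-residue F-actin-binding peptide from yeast Abp140, which directs the protein to the actin cytoskeleton. Next comes the FKBP-rapamycin binding (FRB) domain, which the annotation matches to the T2098L variant. The last part is an N-terminal fragment of a Dronpa-family photoswitchable green fluorescent protein, annotated as a partial match to ffDronpa. The "DMVF-181" in the name appears to refer to the Dronpa variant and the split position, though the record does not define it.

The construct is one half of a bimolecular fluorescence complementation (BiFC) pair. When FRB is brought close to a partner protein carrying the complementary C-terminal Dronpa fragment, the fluorescent protein can reassemble. FRB is classically dimerized with FKBP by rapamycin, but the record does not name the partner construct. The associated work used this reconstituted photoswitchable fluorescence for super-resolution mapping of protein-protein interactions in living cells.
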