Addgene plasmid #87610: pcDNA3-LifeAct-FRB-DMVF-181-N
Purpose: FRB-tagged N-terminal Dronpa fragment for BiFC; localizes to actin cytoskeleton.
Depositing lab: Jin Zhang. Depositing organization: University of California, San Diego (UCSD). Publication: RefSOFI for Mapping Nanoscale Organization of Protein-Protein Interactions in Living Cells. Hertel F, Mo GC, Duwe S, Dedecker P, Zhang J. Cell Rep. 2016 Jan 12;14(2):390-400. doi: 10.1016/j.celrep.2015.12.036. Epub 2015 Dec 31. PubMed 26748717.
Backbone
  Vector backbone: pcDNA3
  Backbone manufacturer: Invitrogen
  Backbone size w/o insert (bp): 5500
  Total vector size (bp): 6330
  Vector type: Mammalian Expression
  Selectable markers: Neomycin (select with G418)
Growth in bacteria
  Bacterial resistance: Ampicillin, 100 μg/mL
  Growth temperature: 37°C
  Growth strain: DH5alpha
  Copy number: High Copy
Gene/Insert
  Gene/Insert name: LifeAct-FRB-DMVF181-N
  Species: S. cerevisiae (budding yeast), Synthetic
  Insert size (bp): 918
  Promoter: CMV
  Tag / fusion protein: 17-aa sequence from Abp140 (aka "Lifeact") (N terminal on insert)
  Cloning method: Restriction Enzyme; 5′ cloning site BamHI (not destroyed); 3′ cloning site EcoRI (not destroyed)
  Sequencing primers: 5′ T7 forward; 3′ BGH reverse
Terms and licenses: Academic/Nonprofit Terms; Industry Terms: Not Available to Industry
How to cite: pcDNA3-LifeAct-FRB-DMVF-181-N was a gift from Jin Zhang (Addgene plasmid # 87610 ; http://n2t.net/addgene:87610 ; RRID:Addgene_87610)
